>Addgene plasmid #13753 | pCDNA3 Flag Jnk1b1 | addgene partial sequence | sequence record 20237 | 13753 with SP6
GGCCAAGTCGGATCTGTTGACATTGAAGACACATCATTGACAGACGACGATGATGATGATGCTGAGAGCC
ATTGATCACTGCTGCACCTGTGCTAAAGGAGAGGGCTGCCCCCGTATAACTCCATTCTTGGTTCTCTCCT
CCAAGTCCATAACTTCCTTATATATCAATTCTTTCCACTCTTCTATTGTGTGTTCCCTTTCATCTAACTG
CTTGTCAGGGATCTTTGGTGGTGGAGCTTCTGCTTCAGAAGGATCATACCAGACATTGATGTACGGGTGT
TGGAGAGCTTCATCTACAGAGATCCTTTTAGATGCATCTATTACCAGCATTTTGGATAACAAATCCCTTG
CCTGACTGGCTTTAAGTTTGTTGTGTTCTGAGTCAGCTGGGAAAAGGACATCAGGGAAGAGTTTCTCAAA
GCTATATCCAGCATATTTAGGTCTGTTTTCAACGTAAGTCCTTACTGTTGGTTGCAGTTTCTTCATGAAT
TCAGGACATGGTGTTCCAAGCTGTTCAATAACTTTATTCCACTGATCAATATGATCTGTACCTGGGAACA
AAACACCACCTTTGATCATTTCTCCCATGATGCACCCAACTGACCAAATGTCAACGTTTTCCTTGTAGCC
CATGCCAAGGATGACCTCGGGTGCTCTGTAGTAGCGAGTCACTACATAAGGCGTCATCATAAAACTCGTT
CCTGCAGTCCTGGCCAGACCGAAGTCAAGAATCTTCAAAGTGCAATCAGATTTTACTACTATATTACTGG
GCTTTAAGTCCCGATGAATAATTCCAGCAGAATGAAGGTGCTTGATTCCACACAGCATCTGATAGAGAAG
GTAGGACATTC
