>Addgene plasmid #13753 | pCDNA3 Flag Jnk1b1 | addgene partial sequence | sequence record 20238 | T7 5'-TAATACGACTCACTATAGGG-3'
CTATAAGGACGATGATGACAAAAGCAGAAGCAAGCGTGACAACAATTTTTATAGTGTAGAGATTGGAGAT
TCTACATTCACAGTCCTGAAACGATATCAGAATTTAAAACCTATAGGCTCAGGAGCTCAAGGAATAGTAT
GCGCAGCTTATGATGCCATTCTTGAAAGAAATGTTGCAATCAAGAAGCTAAGCCGACCATTTCAGAATCA
GACTCATGCCAAGCGGGCCTACAGAGAGCTAGTTCTTATGAAATGTGTTAATCACAAAAATATAATTGGC
CTTTTGAATGTTTTCACACCACAGAAATCCCTAGAAGAATTTCAAGATGTTTACATAGTCATGGAGCTCA
TGGATGCAAATCTTTGCCAAGTGATTCAGATGGAGCTAGATCATGAAAGAATGTCCTACCTTCTCTATCA
GATGCTGTGTGGAATCAAGCACCTTCATTCTGCTGGAATTATTCATCGGGACTTAAAGCCCAGTAATATA
GTAGTAAAATCTGATTGCACTTTGAAGATTCTTGACTTCGGTCTGGCCAGGACTGCAGGAACGAGTTTTA
TGATGACGCCTTATGTAGTGACTCGCTACTACAGAGCACCCGAGGTCATCCTTGGCATGGGCTACAAGGA
AAACGTTGACATTTGGTCAGTTGGGTGCATCATGGGAGAAATGATCAAAGGTGGTGTTTTGTTCCCAGGT
ACAGATCATATTGATCAGT
