>Addgene plasmid #13753 | pCDNA3 Flag Jnk1b1 | addgene partial sequence | sequence record 37353 | CMV-F 5'-CGCAAATGGGCGGTAGGCGTG-3'
GCGAGCTCTCTGGCTACTAGAGAACCCACTGCTTACTGGCTTATCGAAATTAATACGACTCACTATAGGG
AGACCCAAGCTTCGGCAGCCAACATGGACTATAAGGACGATGATGACAAAAGCAGAAGCAAGCGTGACAA
CAATTTTTATAGTGTAGAGATTGGAGATTCTACATTCACAGTCCTGAAACGATATCAGAATTTAAAACCT
ATAGGCTCAGGAGCTCAAGGAATAGTATGCGCAGCTTATGATGCCATTCTTGAAAGAAATGTTGCAATCA
AGAAGCTAAGCCGACCATTTCAGAATCAGACTCATGCCAAGCGGGCCTACAGAGAGCTAGTTCTTATGAA
ATGTGTTAATCACAAAAATATAATTGGCCTTTTGAATGTTTTCACACCACAGAAATCCCTAGAAGAATTT
CAAGATGTTTACATAGTCATGGAGCTCATGGATGCAAATCTTTGCCAAGTGATTCAGATGGAGCTAGATC
ATGAAAGAATGTCCTACCTTCTCTATCAGATGCTGTGTGGAATCAAGCACCTTCATTCTGCTGGAATTAT
TCATCGGGACTTAAAGCCCAGTAATATAGTAGTAAAATCTGATTGCACTTTGAAGATTCTTGACTTCGGT
CTGGCCAGGACTGCAGGAACGAGTTTTATGATGACGCCTTATGTAGTGACTCGCTACTACAGAGCACCCG
AGGTCATCCTTGGCATGGGCTACAAGGAAAACGTTGACATTTGGTCAGTTGGGTGCATCATGGGAGAAAT
GATCAAAGGTGGTGTTTTGTTCCCAGGTACAGATCATATTGATCAGTGGAATAAAGTTATTGAACAGCTT
GGAACACCATGTCCTGAATTCATGAAGAAACTGCAACCAACAGTAAGGACTTACGTTGAAAACAGACCTA
AATATGCTGGATATAGCTTT
