[The description below was written by a language model from this plasmid's Addgene catalogue record.]
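Description:
pCDNA3 Flag Jnk1b1 is a mammalian expression plasmid built on the Invitrogen pcDNA3 backbone (about 5.4 kb without insert) that carries a human cDNA for the JNK1β1 isoform of c-Jun N-terminal kinase 1, recorded as MAPK8 transcript variant 3. The insert of roughly 1.4 kb was placed between the HindIII and XbaI sites of the polylinker, both of which remain intact, so the coding region can be excised or moved to another vector. A Flag epitope is fused to the N terminus of the kinase, which allows the exogenous protein to be detected or immunoprecipitated with anti-Flag antibodies independently of endogenous JNK. In bacteria the plasmid is maintained at high copy number under ampicillin selection.

No feature table is provided, so the regulatory elements are not itemised for this particular construct. The standard pcDNA3 backbone drives expression from the CMV immediate-early promoter with a bovine growth hormone polyadenylation signal, and it also carries an SV40-driven neomycin resistance cassette for G418 selection of stable mammalian lines. The T7 and SP6 promoter sites that flank the polylinker serve here as the listed sequencing primer sites. The associated work concerns how different JNK isoforms interact selectively with transcription factor substrates. This fits use of the plasmid for transient or stable expression of a single defined, epitope-tagged JNK isoform in cultured mammalian cells, for example to compare substrate binding, kinase activity after immunoprecipitation, or signalling behaviour among JNK splice variants.
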