Addgene plasmid #13753: pCDNA3 Flag Jnk1b1
Depositing lab: Roger Davis. Depositing organization: University of Massachusetts, Worcester. Publication: Selective interaction of JNK protein kinase isoforms with transcription factors. Gupta S, Barrett T, Whitmarsh AJ, Cavanagh J, Sluss HK, Derijard B, Davis RJ. EMBO J. 1996 Jun 3. 15(11):2760-70. PubMed 8654373.
Backbone
  Vector backbone: pCDNA3
  Backbone manufacturer: Invitrogen
  Backbone size w/o insert (bp): 5446
  Vector type: Mammalian Expression
Growth in bacteria
  Bacterial resistance: Ampicillin, 100 μg/mL
  Growth temperature: 37°C
  Growth strain: DH5alpha
  Copy number: High Copy
Gene/Insert
  Gene/Insert name: Jnk1b1 (alt name: MAPK8 variant 3)
  Species: H. sapiens (human)
  Insert size (bp): 1400
  GenBank ID: NM_139046
  Entrez Gene: MAPK8 (a.k.a. JNK, JNK-46, JNK1, JNK1A2, JNK21B1/2, PRKM8, SAPK1, SAPK1c)
  Tag / fusion protein: Flag (N terminal on insert)
  Cloning method: Restriction Enzyme; 5′ cloning site Hind III (not destroyed); 3′ cloning site Xba I (not destroyed)
  Sequencing primers: 5′ T7; 3′ Sp6
Terms and licenses: Academic/Nonprofit Terms; Industry Terms: Not Available to Industry
How to cite: pCDNA3 Flag Jnk1b1 was a gift from Roger Davis (Addgene plasmid # 13753 ; http://n2t.net/addgene:13753 ; RRID:Addgene_13753)
